Addgene plasmid #154006: LeGO-Luc2
Purpose: Lentiviral vector expressing firefly luciferase (Luc2)
Depositing lab: Boris Fehse. Depositing organization: Universitaetsklinikum Hamburg-Eppendorf. Publication: A High-Throughput HIV-1 Drug Screening Platform, Based on Lentiviral Vectors and Compatible with Biosafety Level-1. Ellinger B, Pohlmann D, Woens J, Jakel FM, Reinshagen J, Stocking C, Prassolov VS, Fehse B, Riecken K. Viruses. 2020 May 25;12(5). pii: v12050580. doi: 10.3390/v12050580. PubMed 32466195.
Backbone
  Vector backbone: LeGO vector
  Backbone manufacturer: Kristoffer Riecken
  Backbone size w/o insert (bp): 6395
  Total vector size (bp): 8048
  Vector type: Mammalian Expression, Lentiviral
Growth in bacteria
  Bacterial resistance: Ampicillin, 100 μg/mL
  Growth temperature: 37°C
  Growth strain: NEB Stable
  Growth instructions: Any E. coli strain used for cloning should work (Top10, XL10gold, DH10B or other).
  Copy number: High Copy
Gene/Insert
  Gene/Insert name: Firefly Luciferase (alt name: Luc2)
  Species: Firefly
  Insert size (bp): 1653
  Promoter: SFFV
  Cloning method: Restriction Enzyme; 5′ cloning site BamHI (not destroyed); 3′ cloning site XbaI (not destroyed)
  Sequencing primers: 5′ GAGCTCACAACCCCTCACTC
Terms and licenses: Academic/Nonprofit Terms; Industry Terms: Not Available to Industry
Depositor comments: This is a 3rd generation SIN lentiviral vector, expressing firefly luciferase (variant Luc2). The SFFV promoter is a strong and ubiquitous viral promoter derived from spleen focus-forming virus, working in murine and human cells. For packaging, use 2nd or 3rd generation packaging plasmids.
How to cite: LeGO-Luc2 was a gift from Boris Fehse (Addgene plasmid # 154006 ; http://n2t.net/addgene:154006 ; RRID:Addgene_154006)
