[The description below was written by a language model from this plasmid's Addgene catalogue record and pLannotate feature annotations shown in this document.]
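Description:
LeGO-Luc2 is a third-generation, self-inactivating (SIN) HIV-1-based lentiviral vector built on the LeGO backbone for stable expression of firefly luciferase in mammalian cells. The plasmid (about 8 kb) is propagated in E. coli through a high-copy ColE1/pUC-type origin and selected with ampicillin via the β-lactamase gene. In producer cells, genomic RNA is transcribed from a CMV enhancer/promoter fused to a truncated 5' LTR, which makes transcription Tat-independent. The transcript carries the HIV-1 Ψ packaging signal running into a gag fragment, the Rev response element for Rev-dependent nuclear export, and the cPPT/CTS, which aids nuclear import of the reverse-transcribed genome. No viral proteins are supplied by the vector, so packaging requires separate second- or third-generation helper plasmids.

The payload is the 1.65 kb synthetic luc2 version of firefly luciferase, cloned between retained BamHI and XbaI sites and driven by the internal SFFV promoter, a strong, ubiquitously active promoter from the spleen focus-forming virus LTR that works in both murine and human cells. A WPRE downstream of the coding sequence enhances transcript stability and expression. It is followed by a nef-derived fragment and the truncated 3' LTR (labelled as a 5' LTR by the automated annotation). A single loxP site is annotated just upstream of the SFFV promoter; the record does not state its purpose or identify a second site.

The vector carries no fluorescent or drug-selection marker for mammalian cells, so luciferase activity is the only readout. It is suited to generating luminescent cells for reporter assays, and the associated publication used such lentiviral vectors in a high-throughput HIV-1 drug screening platform compatible with biosafety level 1.
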