Features (pLannotate 1.2.2; 21 found; start..end, strand, type, name):
    106..339     +  misc_feature   RRE: The Rev response element (RRE) of HIV-1 allows for Rev-dependent mRNA export from the nucleus to the cytoplasm.
    716..816     +  CDS            Rev (fragment): human immunodeficiency virus 1 (HIV-1) Rev protein; rev; enhances nuclear export of unspliced and incompletely spliced viral mRNAs
    866..983     +  misc_feature   cPPT/CTS: central polypurine tract and central termination sequence of HIV-1
   1036..1059    -  misc_feature   MCS (fragment): pBluescript multiple cloning site
   1094..1127    +  protein_bind   loxP: Cre-mediated recombination occurs in the 8-bp core sequence (GCATACAT). Cre recombinase
   1198..1604    +  promoter       SFFV promoter: spleen focus-forming virus long terminal repeat (LTR) promoter
   1622..3274    +  CDS            luciferase: firefly luciferase synthetic luc2 version of the luciferase gene
   3328..3351    +  misc_feature   MCS (fragment): pBluescript multiple cloning site
   3351..3939    +  misc_feature   WPRE: woodchuck hepatitis virus posttranscriptional regulatory element
   3940..3959    +  misc_feature   MCS (fragment): pBluescript multiple cloning site
   3961..4461    +  CDS            nef (fragment): NEF_HV1LA - Experimental evidence at protein level: Swiss-Prot protein existence level 1. Extracellular Nef protein targets CD4(+) T-lymphocytes for apoptosis by interacting with CXCR4 surface receptors. From Human immunodeficiency virus type 1 group M subtype B (isolate Lai) (HIV-1).
   4468..4648    +  LTR            5' LTR (truncated): truncated 5' long terminal repeat (LTR) from HIV-1
   4710..5298    -  rep_origin     ori: high-copy-number ColE1/pMB1/pBR322/pUC origin of replication
   5469..6329    -  CDS            AmpR: β-lactamase; bla; confers resistance to ampicillin, carbenicillin, and related antibiotics
   6330..6434    -  promoter       AmpR promoter: bla
   6493..6545    -  misc_feature   bom (fragment): basis of mobility region from pBR322
   6700..7079    +  enhancer       CMV enhancer: human cytomegalovirus immediate early enhancer
   7080..7279    +  promoter       CMV promoter: human cytomegalovirus (CMV) immediate early promoter
   7297..7477    +  LTR            5' LTR (truncated): truncated 5' long terminal repeat (LTR) from HIV-1
   7524..7649    +  misc_feature   HIV-1 Ψ: packaging signal of human immunodeficiency virus type 1
   7633..7971    +  CDS            HIV-1 gag (fragment): gag protein from human immunodeficiency virus 1; gag
>Addgene plasmid #154006 | LeGO-Luc2 | addgene full sequence | sequence record 306411 | Addgene NGS Result
AAGTGAATTATATAAATATAAAGTAGTAAAAATTGAACCATTAGGAGTAGCACCCACCAAGGCAAAGAGA
AGAGTGGTGCAGAGAGAAAAAAGAGCAGTGGGAATAGGAGCTTTGTTCCTTGGGTTCTTGGGAGCAGCAG
GAAGCACTATGGGCGCAGCGTCAATGACGCTGACGGTACAGGCCAGACAATTATTGTCTGGTATAGTGCA
GCAGCAGAACAATTTGCTGAGGGCTATTGAGGCGCAACAGCATCTGTTGCAACTCACAGTCTGGGGCATC
AAGCAGCTCCAGGCAAGAATCCTGGCTGTGGAAAGATACCTAAAGGATCAACAGCTCCTGGGGATTTGGG
GTTGCTCTGGAAAACTCATTTGCACCACTGCTGTGCCTTGGAATGCTAGTTGGAGTAATAAATCTCTGGA
ACAGATTTGGAATCACACGACCTGGATGGAGTGGGACAGAGAAATTAACAATTACACAAGCTTAATACAC
TCCTTAATTGAAGAATCGCAAAACCAGCAAGAAAAGAATGAACAAGAATTATTGGAATTAGATAAATGGG
CAAGTTTGTGGAATTGGTTTAACATAACAAATTGGCTGTGGTATATAAAATTATTCATAATGATAGTAGG
AGGCTTGGTAGGTTTAAGAATAGTTTTTGCTGTACTTTCTATAGTGAATAGAGTTAGGCAGGGATATTCA
CCATTATCGTTTCAGACCCACCTCCCAACCCCGAGGGGACCCGACAGGCCCGAAGGAATAGAAGAAGAAG
GTGGAGAGAGAGACAGAGACAGATCCATTCGATTAGTGAACGGATCGGCACTGCGTGCGCCAATTCTGCA
GACAAATGGCAGTATTCATCCACAATTTTAAAAGAAAAGGGGGGATTGGGGGGTACAGTGCAGGGGAAAG
AATAGTAGACATAATAGCAACAGACATACAAACTAAAGAATTACAAAAACAAATTACAAAAATTCAAAAT
TTTCGGGTTTATTACAGGGACAGCAGAGATCCAGTTTGGTTAGTACCGGGCCCGCCGAGGTCGACGGTAT
CGATAAGCTCGCTTCACGAGATTCCAGCAGGTCGAGGGACCTAATAACTTCGTATAGCATACATTATACG
AAGTTATATTAAGGGTTCCAAGCTTAAGCGGCCGGCCGCTGAAAGACCCCACCTGTAGGTTTGGCAAGCT
AGCTGCAGTAACGCCATTTTGCAAGGCATGGAAAAATACCAAACCAAGAATAGAGAAGTTCAGATCAAGG
GCGGGTACATGAAAATAGCTAACGTTGGGCCAAACAGGATATCTGCGGTGAGCAGTTTCGGCCCCGGCCC
GGGGCCAAGAACAGATGGTCACCGCAGTTTCGGCCCCGGCCCGAGGCCAAGAACAGATGGTCCCCAGATA
TGGCCCAACCCTCAGCAGTTTCTTAAGACCCATCAGATGTTTCCAGGCTCCCCCAAGGACCTGAAATGAC
CCTGCGCCTTATTTGAATTAACCAATCAGCCTGCTTCTCGCTTCTGTTCGCGCGCTTCTGCTTCCCGAGC
TCTATAAAAGAGCTCACAACCCCTCACTCGGCGCGCCAGTCCTCCGATTGACTGAGTCGCCCGGATCCGA
TATCCGCCACCATGGAAGATGCCAAAAACATTAAGAAGGGCCCAGCGCCATTCTACCCACTCGAAGACGG
GACCGCCGGCGAGCAGCTGCACAAAGCCATGAAGCGCTACGCCCTGGTGCCCGGCACCATCGCCTTTACC
GACGCACATATCGAGGTGGACATTACCTACGCCGAGTACTTCGAGATGAGCGTTCGGCTGGCAGAAGCTA
TGAAGCGCTATGGGCTGAATACAAACCATCGGATCGTGGTGTGCAGCGAGAATAGCTTGCAGTTCTTCAT
GCCCGTGTTGGGTGCCCTGTTCATCGGTGTGGCTGTGGCCCCAGCTAACGACATCTACAACGAGCGCGAG
CTGCTGAACAGCATGGGCATCAGCCAGCCCACCGTCGTATTCGTGAGCAAGAAAGGGCTGCAAAAGATCC
TCAACGTGCAAAAGAAGCTACCGATCATACAAAAGATCATCATCATGGATAGCAAGACCGACTACCAGGG
CTTCCAAAGCATGTACACCTTCGTGACTTCCCATTTGCCACCCGGCTTCAACGAGTACGACTTCGTGCCC
GAGAGCTTCGACCGGGACAAAACCATCGCCCTGATCATGAACAGTAGTGGCAGTACCGGATTGCCCAAGG
GCGTAGCCCTACCGCACCGCACCGCTTGTGTCCGATTCAGTCATGCCCGCGACCCCATCTTCGGCAACCA
GATCATCCCCGACACCGCTATCCTCAGCGTGGTGCCATTTCACCACGGCTTCGGCATGTTCACCACGCTG
GGCTACTTGATCTGCGGCTTTCGGGTCGTGCTCATGTACCGCTTCGAGGAGGAGCTATTCTTGCGCAGCT
TGCAAGACTATAAGATTCAATCTGCCCTGCTGGTGCCCACACTATTTAGCTTCTTCGCTAAGAGCACTCT
CATCGACAAGTACGACCTAAGCAACTTGCACGAGATCGCCAGCGGCGGGGCGCCGCTCAGCAAGGAGGTA
GGTGAGGCCGTGGCCAAACGCTTCCACCTACCAGGCATCCGCCAGGGCTACGGCCTGACAGAAACAACCA
GCGCCATTCTGATCACCCCCGAAGGGGACGACAAGCCTGGCGCAGTAGGCAAGGTGGTGCCCTTCTTCGA
GGCTAAGGTGGTGGACTTGGACACCGGTAAGACACTGGGTGTGAACCAGCGCGGCGAGCTGTGCGTCCGT
GGCCCCATGATCATGAGCGGCTACGTTAACAACCCCGAGGCTACAAACGCTCTCATCGACAAGGACGGCT
GGCTGCACAGCGGCGACATCGCCTACTGGGACGAGGACGAGCACTTCTTCATCGTGGACCGGCTGAAGAG
CCTGATCAAATACAAGGGCTACCAGGTAGCCCCAGCCGAACTGGAGAGCATCCTGCTGCAACACCCCAAC
ATCTTCGACGCCGGGGTCGCCGGCCTGCCCGACGACGATGCCGGCGAGCTGCCCGCCGCAGTCGTCGTGC
TGGAACACGGTAAAACCATGACCGAGAAGGAGATCGTGGACTATGTGGCCAGCCAGGTTACAACCGCCAA
GAAGCTGCGCGGTGGTGTTGTGTTCGTGGACGAGGTGCCTAAAGGACTGACCGGCAAGTTGGACGCCCGC
AAGATCCGCGAGATTCTCATTAAGGCCAAGAAGGGCGGCAAGATCGCCGTGTAATAATTCTAGAGTCGGG
GCGGCCCATGTTTAAGGGTTCCGGTTCCACTAGGTACAATTCGATATCAAGCTTATCGATAATCAACCTC
TGGATTACAAAATTTGTGAAAGATTGACTGGTATTCTTAACTATGTTGCTCCTTTTACGCTATGTGGATA
CGCTGCTTTAATGCCTTTGTATCATGCTATTGCTTCCCGTATGGCTTTCATTTTCTCCTCCTTGTATAAA
TCCTGGTTGCTGTCTCTTTATGAGGAGTTGTGGCCCGTTGTCAGGCAACGTGGCGTGGTGTGCACTGTGT
TTGCTGACGCAACCCCCACTGGTTGGGGCATTGCCACCACCTGTCAGCTCCTTTCCGGGACTTTCGCTTT
CCCCCTCCCTATTGCCACGGCGGAACTCATCGCCGCCTGCCTTGCCCGCTGCTGGACAGGGGCTCGGCTG
TTGGGCACTGACAATTCCGTGGTGTTGTCGGGGAAATCATCGTCCTTTCCTTGGCTGCTCGCCTGTGTTG
CCACCTGGATTCTGCGCGGGACGTCCTTCTGCTACGTCCCTTCGGCCCTCAATCCAGCGGACCTTCCTTC
CCGCGGCCTGCTGCCGGCTCTGCGGCCTCTTCCGCGTCTTCGCCTTCGCCCTCAGACGAGTCGGATCTCC
CTTTGGGCCGCCTCCCCGCATCGATACCGTCGACCTCGATCGAGACCTAGAAAAACATGGAGCAATCACA
AGTAGCAATACAGCAGCTACCAATGCTGATTGTGCCTGGCTAGAAGCACAAGAGGAGGAGGAGGTGGGTT
TTCCAGTCACACCTCAGGTACCTTTAAGACCAATGACTTACAAGGCAGCTGTAGATCTTAGCCACTTTTT
AAAAGAAAAGGGGGGACTGGAAGGGCTAATTCACTCCCAACGAAGACAAGATATCCTTGATCTGTGGATC
TACCACACACAAGGCTACTTCCCTGATTGGCAGAACTACACACCAGGGCCAGGGATCAGATATCCACTGA
CCTTTGGATGGTGCTACAAGCTAGTACCAGTTGAGCAAGAGAAGGTAGAAGAAGCCAATGAAGGAGAGAA
CACCCGCTTGTTACACCCTGTGAGCCTGCATGGGATGGATGACCCGGAGAGAGAAGTATTAGAGTGGAGG
TTTGACAGCCGCCTAGCATTTCATCACATGGCCCGAGAGCTGCATCCGGACTGTACTGGGTCTCTCTGGT
TAGACCAGATCTGAGCCTGGGAGCTCTCTGGCTAACTAGGGAACCCACTGCTTAAGCCTCAATAAAGCTT
GCCTTGAGTGCTTCAAGTAGTGTGTGCCCGTCTGTTGTGTGACTCTGGTAACTAGAGATCCCTCAGACCC
TTTTAGTCAGTGTGGAAAATCTCTAGCAGCATGTGAGCAAAAGGCCAGCAAAAGGCCAGGAACCGTAAAA
AGGCCGCGTTGCTGGCGTTTTTCCATAGGCTCCGCCCCCCTGACGAGCATCACAAAAATCGACGCTCAAG
TCAGAGGTGGCGAAACCCGACAGGACTATAAAGATACCAGGCGTTTCCCCCTGGAAGCTCCCTCGTGCGC
TCTCCTGTTCCGACCCTGCCGCTTACCGGATACCTGTCCGCCTTTCTCCCTTCGGGAAGCGTGGCGCTTT
CTCATAGCTCACGCTGTAGGTATCTCAGTTCGGTGTAGGTCGTTCGCTCCAAGCTGGGCTGTGTGCACGA
ACCCCCCGTTCAGCCCGACCGCTGCGCCTTATCCGGTAACTATCGTCTTGAGTCCAACCCGGTAAGACAC
GACTTATCGCCACTGGCAGCAGCCACTGGTAACAGGATTAGCAGAGCGAGGTATGTAGGCGGTGCTACAG
AGTTCTTGAAGTGGTGGCCTAACTACGGCTACACTAGAAGAACAGTATTTGGTATCTGCGCTCTGCTGAA
GCCAGTTACCTTCGGAAAAAGAGTTGGTAGCTCTTGATCCGGCAAACAAACCACCGCTGGTAGCGGTGGT
TTTTTTGTTTGCAAGCAGCAGATTACGCGCAGAAAAAAAGGATCTCAAGAAGATCCTTTGATCTTTTCTA
CGGGGTCTGACGCTCAGTGGAACGAAAACTCACGTTAAGGGATTTTGGTCATGAGATTATCAAAAAGGAT
CTTCACCTAGATCCTTTTAAATTAAAAATGAAGTTTTAAATCAATCTAAAGTATATATGAGTAAACTTGG
TCTGACAGTTACCAATGCTTAATCAGTGAGGCACCTATCTCAGCGATCTGTCTATTTCGTTCATCCATAG
TTGCCTGACTCCCCGTCGTGTAGATAACTACGATACGGGAGGGCTTACCATCTGGCCCCAGTGCTGCAAT
GATACCGCGAGACCCACGCTCACCGGCTCCAGATTTATCAGCAATAAACCAGCCAGCCGGAAGGGCCGAG
CGCAGAAGTGGTCCTGCAACTTTATCCGCCTCCATCCAGTCTATTAATTGTTGCCGGGAAGCTAGAGTAA
GTAGTTCGCCAGTTAATAGTTTGCGCAACGTTGTTGCCATTGCTACAGGCATCGTGGTGTCACGCTCGTC
GTTTGGTATGGCTTCATTCAGCTCCGGTTCCCAACGATCAAGGCGAGTTACATGATCCCCCATGTTGTGC
AAAAAAGCGGTTAGCTCCTTCGGTCCTCCGATCGTTGTCAGAAGTAAGTTGGCCGCAGTGTTATCACTCA
TGGTTATGGCAGCACTGCATAATTCTCTTACTGTCATGCCATCCGTAAGATGCTTTTCTGTGACTGGTGA
GTACTCAACCAAGTCATTCTGAGAATAGTGTATGCGGCGACCGAGTTGCTCTTGCCCGGCGTCAATACGG
GATAATACCGCGCCACATAGCAGAACTTTAAAAGTGCTCATCATTGGAAAACGTTCTTCGGGGCGAAAAC
TCTCAAGGATCTTACCGCTGTTGAGATCCAGTTCGATGTAACCCACTCGTGCACCCAACTGATCTTCAGC
ATCTTTTACTTTCACCAGCGTTTCTGGGTGAGCAAAAACAGGAAGGCAAAATGCCGCAAAAAAGGGAATA
AGGGCGACACGGAAATGTTGAATACTCATACTCTTCCTTTTTCAATATTATTGAAGCATTTATCAGGGTT
ATTGTCTCATGAGCGGATACATATTTGAATGTATTTAGAAAAATAAACAAATAGGGGTTCCGCGCACATT
TCCCCGAAAAGTGCCACCTGACGTCGACGGATCGGGAGATCTCCCGATCCCCTATGGTGCACTCTCAGTA
CAATCTGCTCTGATGCCGCATAGTTAAGCCAGTATCTGCTCCCTGCTTGTGTGTTGGAGGTCGCTGAGTA
GTGCGCGAGCAAAATTTAAGCTACAACAAGGCAAGGCTTGACCGACAATTGCATGAAGAATCTGCTTAGG
GTTAGGCGTTTTGCGCTGCTTCGCGATGTACGGGCCAGATATACGCGTTGACATTGATTATTGACTAGTT
ATTAATAGTAATCAATTACGGGGTCATTAGTTCATAGCCCATATATGGAGTTCCGCGTTACATAACTTAC
GGTAAATGGCCCGCCTGGCTGACCGCCCAACGACCCCCGCCCATTGACGTCAATAATGACGTATGTTCCC
ATAGTAACGCCAATAGGGACTTTCCATTGACGTCAATGGGTGGAGTATTTACGGTAAACTGCCCACTTGG
CAGTACATCAAGTGTATCATATGCCAAGTACGCCCCCTATTGACGTCAATGACGGTAAATGGCCCGCCTG
GCATTATGCCCAGTACATGACCTTATGGGACTTTCCTACTTGGCAGTACATCTACGTATTAGTCATCGCT
ATTACCATGGTGATGCGGTTTTGGCAGTACATCAATGGGCGTGGATAGCGGTTTGACTCACGGGGATTTC
CAAGTCTCCACCCCATTGACGTCAATGGGAGTTTGTTTTGGCACCAAAATCAACGGGACTTTCCAAAATG
TCGTAACAACTCCGCCCCATTGACGCAAATGGGCGGTAGGCGTGTACGGTGGGAGGTCTATATAAGCAGC
GCGTTTTGCCTGTACTGGGTCTCTCTGGTTAGACCAGATCTGAGCCTGGGAGCTCTCTGGCTAACTAGGG
AACCCACTGCTTAAGCCTCAATAAAGCTTGCCTTGAGTGCTTCAAGTAGTGTGTGCCCGTCTGTTGTGTG
ACTCTGGTAACTAGAGATCCCTCAGACCCTTTTAGTCAGTGTGGAAAATCTCTAGCAGTGGCGCCCGAAC
AGGGACTTGAAAGCGAAAGGGAAACCAGAGGAGCTCTCTCGACGCAGGACTCGGCTTGCTGAAGCGCGCA
CGGCAAGAGGCGAGGGGCGGCGACTGGTGAGTACGCCAAAAATTTTGACTAGCGGAGGCTAGAAGGAGAG
AGATGGGTGCGAGAGCGTCAGTATTAAGCGGGGGAGAATTAGATCGCGATGGGAAAAAATTCGGTTAAGG
CCAGGGGGAAAGAAAAAATATAAATTAAAACATATAGTATGGGCAAGCAGGGAGCTAGAACGATTCGCAG
TTAATCCTGGCCTGTTAGAAACATCAGAAGGCTGTAGACAAATACTGGGACAGCTACAACCATCCCTTCA
GACAGGATCAGAAGAACTTAGATCATTATATAATACAGTAGCAACCCTCTATTGTGTGCATCAAAGGATA
GAGATAAAAGACACCAAGGAAGCTTTAGACAAGATAGAGGAAGAGCAAAACAAAAGTAAGACCACCGCAC
AGCAAGCGGCCGGCCGCTGATCTTCAGACCTGGAGGAGGAGATATGAGGGACAATTGGAG
